Addgene plasmid #242901: PB_rtTA_BsmB-HNRNPU_sgRNA_1
Purpose: PiggyBac cargo vector with HNRNPU sgRNA 1 for dox-inducible knockdown
Depositing lab: Mauro Calabrese. Depositing organization: University of North Carolina at Chapel Hill. Publication: Correlated protein-RNA associations reveal a requirement for HNRNPU in long-range Polycomb recruitment by the lncRNAs Airn, Kcnq1ot1, and Xist. Murvin MM, Li S, Boyson SP, Zhang Z, Cherney RE, Calabrese JM. bioRxiv 2025.07.16.665154 10.1101/2025.07.16.665154.
Backbone
  Vector backbone: PB_rtTA_BsmBI
  Backbone manufacturer: Mauro Calabrese (Addgene plasmid # 126028)
  Vector type: CRISPR
Growth in bacteria
  Bacterial resistance: Ampicillin, 100 μg/mL
  Growth temperature: 37°C
  Growth strain: DH5alpha
  Copy number: High Copy
Gene/Insert
  Gene/Insert name: HNRNPU
  gRNA/shRNA sequence: CAGCAGCCTTCCCAGCAGCG
  Species: M. musculus (mouse)
  Entrez Gene: Hnrnpu (a.k.a. Hnrpu, SAFA, Sp120, hnRNP U)
  Promoter: U6
  Cloning method: Restriction Enzyme; 5′ cloning site Unknown (unknown if destroyed); 3′ cloning site Unknown (unknown if destroyed)
Terms and licenses: Academic/Nonprofit Terms; Industry Terms: Not Available to Industry
Depositor comments: Knockdown validated by Western blot in Trophpblast stem cells. Please visit https://doi.org/10.1101/2025.07.16.665154 for bioRxiv preprint.
How to cite: PB_rtTA_BsmB-HNRNPU_sgRNA_1 was a gift from Mauro Calabrese (Addgene plasmid # 242901 ; http://n2t.net/addgene:242901 ; RRID:Addgene_242901)
