[The description below was written by a language model from this plasmid's Addgene catalogue record and pLannotate feature annotations shown in this document.]
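Description:
PB_rtTA_BsmB-HNRNPU_sgRNA_1 is an 8,657-nt CRISPR guide-expression plasmid built on the PB_rtTA_BsmBI backbone, described as a piggyBac cargo vector intended for transposase-mediated integration into mammalian genomes. It is maintained in E. coli as a high-copy plasmid through a ColE1/pUC-type origin with ampicillin selection (AmpR). It also carries an f1 origin and remnants of a lac/lacZα cloning region. The annotation software did not call the piggyBac terminal repeats. The short fragments labelled as lambda phage portal protein B are probably spurious or stuffer matches rather than functional parts.

The payload has two units. A human U6 RNA polymerase III promoter drives a single guide RNA in which a 20-nt spacer targeting mouse Hnrnpu is fused to the Streptococcus pyogenes Cas9 scaffold. The backbone name suggests the spacer was placed at a BsmBI site, although the record lists the cloning sites as unknown. Downstream, the human ubiquitin C promoter drives a bicistronic transcript encoding the reverse tetracycline transactivator rtTA3, followed by an EMCV IRES and NeoR. This gives G418 selection of cells with integrated cargo, and the transcript ends at an SV40 polyadenylation signal.

No Cas9 or other effector is encoded here. The rtTA is presumably meant to switch on a separately supplied Tet-responsive Cas9-type effector when doxycycline is added, which gives the dox-inducible knockdown stated as the plasmid's purpose, but the record does not identify that partner construct. The depositor notes that HNRNPU knockdown was confirmed by Western blot in trophoblast stem cells. The associated work examines the role of HNRNPU in long-range Polycomb recruitment by the lncRNAs Airn, Kcnq1ot1 and Xist.
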