Features (pLannotate 1.2.2; 21 found; start..end, strand, type, name):
      1..241     +  promoter       U6 promoter: RNA polymerase III promoter for human U6 snRNA
    271..346     +  misc_RNA       gRNA scaffold: guide RNA scaffold for the Streptococcus pyogenes CRISPR/Cas9 system
    377..1588    +  promoter       UbC promoter: human ubiquitin C promoter
   1647..2344    +  CDS            rtTA3 (fragment): reverse tetracycline transactivator 3 activates expression from Tet-responsive promoters in the presence of doxycycline
   2274..2384    +  CDS            VP48: 3 tandem repeats of the minimal activation domain of herpes simplex virus VP16 (Cheng et al., 2013)
   2540..3002    +  misc_feature   IRES: internal ribosome entry site (IRES) of the encephalomyocarditis virus (EMCV)
   3018..3812    +  CDS            NeoR/KanR: aminoglycoside phosphotransferase from Tn5; aph(3')-II (or nptII); confers resistance to neomycin, kanamycin, and G418 (Geneticin®)
   3814..3841    +  misc_feature   WPRE (fragment): woodchuck hepatitis virus posttranscriptional regulatory element
   3854..3975    +  polyA_signal   SV40 poly(A) signal: SV40 polyadenylation signal
   3993..4085    +  ncRNA          G-CSF SLDE: Accession: RF00183 - G-CSF factor stem-loop destabilising element (SLDE)
   4782..5249    +  CDS            B (fragment): PORTL_LAMBD - Experimental evidence at protein level: Swiss-Prot protein existence level 1. Forms the portal vertex of the capsid (PubMed:6228056, PubMed:6232391). This portal plays critical roles in head assembly, genome packaging, neck/tail attachment, and genome ejection (Probable). The portal protein multimerizes as a single ring-shaped homododecamer arranged around a central channel (PubMed:6232391). Binds to the terminase subunits to form the packaging machine (PubMed:7799432). From Escherichia phage lambda (Bacteriophage lambda).
   5287..5303    -  protein_bind   lac operator: The lac repressor binds to the lac operator to inhibit transcription in E. coli. This inhibition can be relieved by adding lactose or isopropyl-β-D-thiogalactopyranoside (IPTG). lac repressor encoded by lacI
   5311..5341    -  promoter       lac promoter: promoter for the E. coli lac operon
   5356..5377    -  protein_bind   CAP binding site: CAP binding activates transcription in the presence of cAMP. E. coli catabolite activator protein
   5390..5482    -  CDS            lacI (fragment): lac repressor; lacI; The lac repressor binds to the lac operator to inhibit transcription in E. coli. This inhibition can be relieved by adding lactose or isopropyl-β-D-thiogalactopyranoside (IPTG).
   5665..6253    -  rep_origin     ori: high-copy-number ColE1/pMB1/pBR322/pUC origin of replication
   6424..7284    -  CDS            AmpR: β-lactamase; bla; confers resistance to ampicillin, carbenicillin, and related antibiotics
   7285..7389    -  promoter       AmpR promoter: bla
   7442..7870    -  rep_origin     f1 ori (sequence partly withheld): f1 bacteriophage origin of replication; arrow indicates direction of (+) strand synthesis
   7875..8030    -  CDS            lacZα (fragment): LacZα fragment of β-galactosidase; lacZ fragment
   8032..8151    +  CDS            B (fragment): PORTL_LAMBD - Experimental evidence at protein level: Swiss-Prot protein existence level 1. Forms the portal vertex of the capsid (PubMed:6228056, PubMed:6232391). This portal plays critical roles in head assembly, genome packaging, neck/tail attachment, and genome ejection (Probable). The portal protein multimerizes as a single ring-shaped homododecamer arranged around a central channel (PubMed:6232391). Binds to the terminase subunits to form the packaging machine (PubMed:7799432). From Escherichia phage lambda (Bacteriophage lambda).
>Addgene plasmid #242901 | PB_rtTA_BsmB-HNRNPU_sgRNA_1 | addgene full sequence | sequence record 484741 | Addgene NGS Result
GAGGGCCTATTTCCCATGATTCCTTCATATTTGCATATACGATACAAGGCTGTTAGAGAGATAATTGGAA
TTAATTTGACTGTAAACACAAAGATATTAGTACAAAATACGTGACGTAGAAAGTAATAATTTCTTGGGTA
GTTTGCAGTTTTAAAATTATGTTTTAAAATGGACTATCATATGCTTATCGTAACTTGAAAGTATTTCGAT
TTCTTGGCTTTATATATCTTGTGGAAAGGACGAAACACCGCAGCAGCCTTCCCAGCAGCGGTTTTAGAGC
TAGAAATAGCAAGTTAAAATAAGGCTAGTCCGTTATCAACTTGAAAAAGTGGCACCGAGTCGGTGCTTTT
TTTCCGCATTAACCCACCCAAGATCTGGCCTCCGCGCCGGGTTTTGGCGCCTCCCGCGGGCGCCCCCCTC
CTCACGGCGAGCGCTGCCACGTCAGACGAAGGGCGCAGCGAGCGTCCTGATCCTTCCGCCCGGACGCTCA
GGACAGCGGCCCGCTGCTCATAAGACTCGGCCTTAGAACCCCAGTATCAGCAGAAGGACATTTTAGGACG
GGACTTGGGTGACTCTAGGGCACTGGTTTTCTTTCCAGAGAGCGGAACAGGCGAGGAAAAGTAGTCCCTT
CTCGGCGATTCTGCGGAGGGATCTCCGTGGGGCGGTGAACGCCGATGATTATATAAGGACGCGCCGGGTG
TGGCACAGCTAGTTCCGTCGCAGCCGGGATTTGGGTCGCGGTTCTTGTTTGTGGATCGCTGTGATCGTCA
CTTGGTGAGTAGCGGGCTGCTGGGCTGGCCGGGGCTTTCGTGGCCGCCGGGCCGCTCGGTGGGACGGAAG
CGTGTGGAGAGACCGCCAAGGGCTGTAGTCTGGGTCCGCGAGCAAGGTTGCCCTGAACTGGGGGTTGGGG
GGAGCGCAGCAAAATGGCGGCTGTTCCCGAGTCTTGAATGGAAGACGCTTGTGAGGCGGGCTGTGAGGTC
GTTGAAACAAGGTGGGGGGCATGGTGGGCGGCAAGAACCCAAGGTCTTGAGGCCTTCGCTAATGCGGGAA
AGCTCTTATTCGGGTGAGATGGGCTGGGGCACCATCTGGGGACCCTGACGTGAAGTTTGTCACTGACTGG
AGAACTCGGTTTGTCGTCTGTTGCGGGGGCGGCAGTTATGGCGGTGCCGTTGGGCAGTGCACCCGTACCT
TTGGGAGCGCGCGCCCTCGTCGTGTCGTGACGTCACCCGTTCTGTTGGCTTATAATGCAGGGTGGGGCCA
CCTGCCGGTAGGTGTGCGGTAGGCTTTTCTCCGTCGCAGGACGCAGGGTTCGGGCCTAGGGTAGGCTCTC
CTGAATCGACAGGCGCCGGACCTCTGGTGAGGGGAGGGATAAGTGAGGCGTCAGTTTCTTTGGTCGGTTT
TATGTACCTATCTTCTTAAGTAGCTGAAGCTCCGGTTTTGAACTATGCGCTCGGGGTTGGCGAGTGTGTT
TTGTGAAGTTTTTTAGGCACCTTTTGAAATGTAATCATTTGGGTCAATATGTAATTTTCAGTGTTAGACT
AGTAAATTGTCCGCTAAATTCTGGCCGTTTTTGGCTTTTTTGTTAGACGAAGCTTGGTACCGAGCTCGGA
TCTCCACCCCGTACCGGTCCTGCAGTCGAATTCACCATGTCTAGACTGGACAAGAGCAAAGTCATAAACG
GAGCTCTGGAATTACTCAATGGTGTCGGTATCGAAGGCCTGACGACAAGGAAACTCGCTCAAAAGCTGGG
AGTTGAGCAGCCTACCCTGTACTGGCACGTGAAGAACAAGCGGGCCCTGCTCGATGCCCTGCCAATCGAG
ATGCTGGACAGGCATCATACCCACTTCTGCCCCCTGGAAGGCGAGTCATGGCAAGACTTTCTGCGGAACA
ACGCCAAGTCATACCGCTGTGCTCTCCTCTCACATCGCGACGGGGCTAAAGTGCATCTCGGCACCCGCCC
AACAGAGAAACAGTACGAAACCCTGGAAAATCAGCTCGCGTTCCTGTGTCAGCAAGGCTTCTCCCTGGAG
AACGCACTGTACGCTCTGTCCGCCGTGGGCCACTTTACACTGGGCTGCGTATTGGAGGAACAGGAGCATC
AAGTAGCAAAAGAGGAAAGAGAGACACCTACCACCGATTCTATGCCCCCACTTCTGAGACAAGCAATTGA
GCTGTTCGACCGGCAGGGAGCCGAACCTGCCTTCCTTTTCGGCCTGGAACTAATCATATGTGGCCTGGAG
AAACAGCTAAAGTGCGAAAGCGGCGGGCCGACCGACGCCCTTGACGATTTTGACTTAGACATGCTCCCAG
CCGATGCCCTTGACGACTTTGACCTTGATATGCTGCCTGCTGACGCTCTTGACGATTTTGACCTTGACAT
GCTCCCCGGGTAACTAAGTAAGGATCCGCGGCCGCACTAGAGGAATTCCGCCCCTCTCCCCCCCCCCCCT
AACGTTACTGGCCGAAGCCGCTTGGAATAAGGCCGGTGTGCGTTTGTCTATATGTTATTTTCCACCATAT
TGCCGTCTTTTGGCAATGTGAGGGCCCGGAAACCTGGCCCTGTCTTCTTGACGAGCATTCCTAGGGGTCT
TTCCCCTCTCGCCAAAGGAATGCAAGGTCTGTTGAATGTCGTGAAGGAAGCAGTTCCTCTGGAAGCTTCT
TGAAGACAAACAACGTCTGTAGCGACCCTTTGCAGGCAGCGGAACCCCCCACCTGGCGACAGGTGCCTCT
GCGGCCAAAAGCCACGTGTATAAGATACACCTGCAAAGGCGGCACAACCCCAGTGCCACGTTGTGAGTTG
GATAGTTGTGGAAAGAGTCAAATGGCTCTCCTCAAGCGTATTCAACAAGGGGCTGAAGGATGCCCAGAAG
GTACCCCATTGTATGGGATCTGATCTGGGGCCTCGGTGCACATGCTTTACATGTGTTTAGTCGAGGTTAA
AAAAACGTCTAGGCCCCCCGAACCACGGGGACGTGGTTTTCCTTTGAAAAACACGATGATAAGCTTACCG
GTCCACCATGATTGAACAAGATGGATTGCACGCAGGTTCTCCGGCCGCTTGGGTGGAGAGGCTATTCGGC
TATGACTGGGCACAACAGACAATCGGCTGCTCTGATGCCGCCGTGTTCCGGCTGTCAGCGCAGGGGCGCC
CGGTTCTTTTTGTCAAGACCGACCTGTCCGGTGCCCTGAATGAACTGCAAGACGAGGCAGCGCGGCTATC
GTGGCTGGCCACGACGGGCGTTCCTTGCGCAGCTGTGCTCGACGTTGTCACTGAAGCGGGAAGGGACTGG
CTGCTATTGGGCGAAGTGCCGGGGCAGGATCTCCTGTCATCTCACCTTGCTCCTGCCGAGAAAGTATCCA
TCATGGCTGATGCAATGCGGCGGCTGCATACGCTTGATCCGGCTACCTGCCCATTCGACCACCAAGCGAA
ACATCGCATCGAGCGAGCACGTACTCGGATGGAAGCCGGTCTTGTCGATCAGGATGATCTGGACGAAGAG
CATCAGGGGCTCGCGCCAGCCGAACTGTTCGCCAGGCTCAAGGCGAGCATGCCCGACGGCGAGGATCTCG
TCGTGACCCATGGCGATGCCTGCTTGCCGAATATCATGGTGGAAAATGGCCGCTTTTCTGGATTCATCGA
CTGTGGCCGGCTGGGTGTGGCGGACCGCTATCAGGACATAGCGTTGGCTACCCGTGATATTGCTGAAGAG
CTTGGCGGCGAATGGGCTGACCGCTTCCTCGTGCTTTACGGTATCGCCGCTCCCGATTCGCAGCGCATCG
CCTTCTATCGCCTTCTTGACGAGTTCTTCTGACAATCAACCTCTGGATTACAAAATTTGTGGTTAACTAA
CTAAACTTGTTTATTGCAGCTTATAATGGTTACAAATAAAGCAATAGCATCACAAATTTCACAAATAAAG
CATTTTTTTCACTGCATTCTAGTTGTGGTTTGTCCAAACTCATCAATGTATCTTATCATGTCTGGAATTG
ACTCAAATGATGTCAATTAGTCTATCAGAAGCTCATCTGGTCTCCCTTCCGGGGGACAAGACATCCCTGT
TTAATATTTAAACAGCAGTGTTCCCAAACTGGGTTCTTATATCCCTTGCTCTGGTCAACCAGGTTGCAGG
GTTTCCTGTCCTCACAGGAACGAAGTCCCTAAAGAAACAGTGGCAGCCAGGTTTAGCCCCGGAATTGACT
GGATTCCTTTTTTAGGGCCCATTGGTATGGCTTTTTCCCCGTATCCCCCCAGGTGTCTGCAGGCTCAAAG
AGCAGCGAGAAGCGTTCAGAGGAAAGCGATCCCGTGCCACCTTCCCCGTGCCCGGGCTGTCCCCGCACGC
TGCCGGCTCGGGGATGCGGGGGGAGCGCCGGACCGGAGCGGAGCCCCGGGCGGCTCGCTGCTGCCCCCTA
GCGGGGGAGGGACGTAATTACATCCCTGGGGGCTTTGGGGGGGGGCTGTCCCTGATATCTATAACAAGAA
AATATATATATAATAAGTTATCACGTAAGTAGAACATGAAATAACAATATAATTATCGTATGAGTTAAAT
CTTAAAAGTCACGTAAAAGATAATCATGCGTCATTTTGACTCACGCGGTCGTTATAGTTCAAAATCAGTG
ACACTTACCGCATTGACAAGCACGCCTCACGGGAGCTCCAAGCGGCGACTGAGATGTCCTAAATGCACAG
CGACGGATTCGCGCTATTTAGAAAGAGAGAGCAATATTTCAAGAATGCATGCGTCAATTTTACGCAGACT
ATCTTTCTAGGGTTAATCTAGCTGCATCAGGATCATATCGTCGGGTCTTTTTTCCGGCTCAGTCATCGCC
CAAGCTGGCGCTATCTGGGCATCGGGGAGGAAGAAGCCCGTGCCTTTTCCCGCGAGGTTGAAGCGGCATG
GAAAGAGTTTGCCGAGGATGACTGCTGCTGCATTGACGTTGAGCGAAAACGCACGTTTACCATGATGATT
CGGGAAGGTGTGGCCATGCACGCCTTTAACGGTGAACTGTTCGTTCAGGCCACCTGGGATACCAGTTCGT
CGCGGCTTTTCCGGACACAGTTCCGGATGGTCAGCCCGAAGCGCATCAGCAACCCGAACAATACCGGCGA
CAGCCGGAACTGCCGTGCCGGTGTGCAGATTAATGACAGCGGTGCGGCGCTGGGATATTACGTCAGCGAG
GACGGGTATCCTGGCTGGATGCCGCAGAAATGGACATGGATACCCCGTGAGTTACCCGGCGGGCGCGCTT
GGCGTAATCATGGTCATAGCTGTTTCCTGTGTGAAATTGTTATCCGCTCACAATTCCACACAACATACGA
GCCGGAAGCATAAAGTGTAAAGCCTGGGGTGCCTAATGAGTGAGCTAACTCACATTAATTGCGTTGCGCT
CACTGCCCGCTTTCCAGTCGGGAAACCTGTCGTGCCAGCTGCATTAATGAATCGGCCAACGCGCGGGGAG
AGGCGGTTTGCGTATTGGGCGCTCTTCCGCTTCCTCGCTCACTGACTCGCTGCGCTCGGTCGTTCGGCTG
CGGCGAGCGGTATCAGCTCACTCAAAGGCGGTAATACGGTTATCCACAGAATCAGGGGATAACGCAGGAA
AGAACATGTGAGCAAAAGGCCAGCAAAAGGCCAGGAACCGTAAAAAGGCCGCGTTGCTGGCGTTTTTCCA
TAGGCTCCGCCCCCCTGACGAGCATCACAAAAATCGACGCTCAAGTCAGAGGTGGCGAAACCCGACAGGA
CTATAAAGATACCAGGCGTTTCCCCCTGGAAGCTCCCTCGTGCGCTCTCCTGTTCCGACCCTGCCGCTTA
CCGGATACCTGTCCGCCTTTCTCCCTTCGGGAAGCGTGGCGCTTTCTCATAGCTCACGCTGTAGGTATCT
CAGTTCGGTGTAGGTCGTTCGCTCCAAGCTGGGCTGTGTGCACGAACCCCCCGTTCAGCCCGACCGCTGC
GCCTTATCCGGTAACTATCGTCTTGAGTCCAACCCGGTAAGACACGACTTATCGCCACTGGCAGCAGCCA
CTGGTAACAGGATTAGCAGAGCGAGGTATGTAGGCGGTGCTACAGAGTTCTTGAAGTGGTGGCCTAACTA
CGGCTACACTAGAAGAACAGTATTTGGTATCTGCGCTCTGCTGAAGCCAGTTACCTTCGGAAAAAGAGTT
GGTAGCTCTTGATCCGGCAAACAAACCACCGCTGGTAGCGGTGGTTTTTTTGTTTGCAAGCAGCAGATTA
CGCGCAGAAAAAAAGGATCTCAAGAAGATCCTTTGATCTTTTCTACGGGGTCTGACGCTCAGTGGAACGA
AAACTCACGTTAAGGGATTTTGGTCATGAGATTATCAAAAAGGATCTTCACCTAGATCCTTTTAAATTAA
AAATGAAGTTTTAAATCAATCTAAAGTATATATGAGTAAACTTGGTCTGACAGTTACCAATGCTTAATCA
GTGAGGCACCTATCTCAGCGATCTGTCTATTTCGTTCATCCATAGTTGCCTGACTCCCCGTCGTGTAGAT
AACTACGATACGGGAGGGCTTACCATCTGGCCCCAGTGCTGCAATGATACCGCGAGACCCACGCTCACCG
GCTCCAGATTTATCAGCAATAAACCAGCCAGCCGGAAGGGCCGAGCGCAGAAGTGGTCCTGCAACTTTAT
CCGCCTCCATCCAGTCTATTAATTGTTGCCGGGAAGCTAGAGTAAGTAGTTCGCCAGTTAATAGTTTGCG
CAACGTTGTTGCCATTGCTACAGGCATCGTGGTGTCACGCTCGTCGTTTGGTATGGCTTCATTCAGCTCC
GGTTCCCAACGATCAAGGCGAGTTACATGATCCCCCATGTTGTGCAAAAAAGCGGTTAGCTCCTTCGGTC
CTCCGATCGTTGTCAGAAGTAAGTTGGCCGCAGTGTTATCACTCATGGTTATGGCAGCACTGCATAATTC
TCTTACTGTCATGCCATCCGTAAGATGCTTTTCTGTGACTGGTGAGTACTCAACCAAGTCATTCTGAGAA
TAGTGTATGCGGCGACCGAGTTGCTCTTGCCCGGCGTCAATACGGGATAATACCGCGCCACATAGCAGAA
CTTTAAAAGTGCTCATCATTGGAAAACGTTCTTCGGGGCGAAAACTCTCAAGGATCTTACCGCTGTTGAG
ATCCAGTTCGATGTAACCCACTCGTGCACCCAACTGATCTTCAGCATCTTTTACTTTCACCAGCGTTTCT
GGGTGAGCAAAAACAGGAAGGCAAAATGCCGCAAAAAAGGGAATAAGGGCGACACGGAAATGTTGAATAC
TCATACTCTTCCTTTTTCAATATTATTGAAGCATTTATCAGGGTTATTGTCTCATGAGCGGATACATATT
TGAATGTATTTAGAAAAATAAACAAATAGGGGTTCCGCGCACATTTCCCCGAAAAGTGCCACCTAAATTG
TAAGCGTTAATATTTTGTTAAAATTCGCGTTAAATTTTTGTTAAATCAGCTCATTTTTTAACCAATAGGC
CGAAATCGGCAAAATCCCTTATAAATCAAAAGAATAGACCGAGATAGGGT
[37 nt withheld, positions 7541-7577]
AAAGAACGTGGACTCCAACGTCAAAGG
[49 nt withheld, positions 7605-7653]
T
[91 nt withheld, positions 7655-7745]
G
[124 nt withheld, positions 7747-7870]
CCCATTCGCCATTCAGGCTGCGCAACTGTTGGGAAGGGCGATCGGTGCGGGCCTCTTCGCTATTACGCCA
GCTGGCGAAAGGGGGATGTGCTGCAAGGCGATTAAGTTGGGTAACGCCAGGGTTTTCCCAGTCACGACGT
TGTAAAACGACGGCCAGTGAGCGCGCCTCGTTCATTCACGTTTTTGAACCCGTGGAGGACGGGCAGACTC
GCGGTGCAAATGTGTTTTACAGCGTGATGGAGCAGATGAAGATGCTCGACACGCTGCAGAACACGCAGCT
AGATTAACCCTAGAAAGATAATCATATTGTGACGTACGTTAAAGATAATCATGTGTAAAATTGACGCATG
TGTTTTATCGGTCTGTATATCGAGGTTTATTTATTAATTTGAATAGATATTAAGTTTTATTATATTTACA
CTTACATACTAATAATAAATTCAACAAACAATTTATTTATGTTTATTTATTTATTAAAAAAAACAAAAAC
TCAAAATTTCTTCTATAAAGTAACAAAACTTTTATGAGGGACAGCCCCCCCCCAAAGCCCCCAGGGATGT
AATTACGTCCCTCCCCCGCTAGGGGGCAGCAGCGAGCCGCCCGGGGCTCCGCTCCGGTCCGGCGCTCCCC
CCGCATCCCCGAGCCGGCAGCGTGCGGGGACAGCCCGGGCACGGGGAAGGTGGCACGGGATCGCTTTCCT
CTGAACGCTTCTCGCTGCTCTTTGAGCCTGCAGACACCTGGGGGGATACGGGGAAAAGGCCTCCACGGCC
CCATAAAGATGGTTAAT
